Addgene plasmid #8353: HA-FOXO3a TM-ER
Depositing lab: Michael Greenberg. Publication: DNA repair pathway stimulated by the forkhead transcription factor FOXO3a through the Gadd45 protein. Tran H, Brunet A, Grenier JM, Datta SR, Fornace AJ Jr, DiStefano PS, Chiang LW, Greenberg ME. Science 2002 Apr 19;296(5567):530-4. 10.1126/science.1068712 PubMed 11964479.
Backbone
  Vector backbone: pECE
  Backbone size w/o insert (bp): 2900
  Vector type: Mammalian Expression
Growth in bacteria
  Bacterial resistance: Ampicillin, 100 μg/mL
  Growth temperature: 37°C
  Growth strain: DH5alpha
  Copy number: High Copy
Gene/Insert
  Gene/Insert name: FOXO3a (alt names: FKHRL1; forkhead family)
  Species: H. sapiens (human)
  Insert size (bp): 3000
  Mutation: T32A, S253A, S315A, mouse estrogen receptor (G525R) on C-term
  GenBank ID: NP_001446 NP_031982
  Entrez Gene: FOXO3 (a.k.a. AF6q21, FKHRL1, FKHRL1P2, FOXO2, FOXO3A)
  Tag / fusion protein: HA (YDVPDYASL) (N terminal on insert)
  Cloning method: Restriction Enzyme; 5′ cloning site HindIII (not destroyed); 3′ cloning site XbaI (not destroyed)
  Sequencing primers: 5′ SV40pro-F; 3′ SV40pA-R
Terms and licenses: Academic/Nonprofit Terms; Industry Terms: Not Available to Industry
Depositor comments: Mutations in phosphorylation sites. Has ER--ligand binding domain of estrogen receptor. See wild-type map and sequence under HA-FOXO3a WT-ER.
How to cite: HA-FOXO3a TM-ER was a gift from Michael Greenberg (Addgene plasmid # 8353 ; http://n2t.net/addgene:8353 ; RRID:Addgene_8353)
