[The description below was written by a language model from this plasmid's Addgene catalogue record.]
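Description:
HA-FOXO3a TM-ER is a mammalian expression plasmid built on the pECE backbone (about 2.9 kb without insert), propagated in E. coli as a high-copy plasmid under ampicillin selection. The record does not explicitly name the promoter or list a mammalian selection marker. However, the recommended sequencing primers anneal in an SV40 promoter and an SV40 polyadenylation region, which suggests that the insert sits between these elements. The insert of roughly 3 kb was cloned between HindIII and XbaI sites, both of which are retained.

The payload is human FOXO3a (also known as FKHRL1), a forkhead family transcription factor, carrying an N-terminal HA epitope tag for detection or immunoprecipitation. It is fused at its C-terminus to the ligand-binding domain of the mouse estrogen receptor bearing the G525R substitution. "TM" denotes the triple mutant, in which three phosphorylation sites are changed to alanine (T32A, S253A, S315A). These residues are generally known as the Akt/PKB target sites whose phosphorylation keeps FOXO3a in the cytoplasm, so the alanine substitutions make the factor insensitive to that inhibitory signalling. The G525R form of the receptor domain is commonly used because it responds poorly to endogenous estrogen but is activated by 4-hydroxytamoxifen, making the fusion protein a ligand-inducible switch.

Together these features give a conditionally active FOXO3a whose activity can be turned on acutely in transfected mammalian cells. This suits the study of FOXO3a target genes and downstream responses, and the associated publication concerns stimulation of a DNA repair pathway through Gadd45. The depositor refers users to the companion wild-type construct, HA-FOXO3a WT-ER, for a map and sequence.
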