>Addgene plasmid #8353 | HA-FOXO3a TM-ER | addgene partial sequence | sequence record 17806 | 8353 with SV40pA-R
GCATAAACAAGTTAACAACAACAATTGCATTCATTTTATGTTTCAGGTTCAGGGGGAGGTGTGGGAGGTT
TTTTAAAGCAAGTAAAACCTCTACAGATGTGATATGGCTGATTATGATCATTACTTATCTAGAGCTCTCA
GATCGTGTTGGGGAAGCCCTCTGCTTCCGGGGGTATGTAGTAGGTTTGTAAGGAATGTGCTGAAGTGGAG
CTGGTGGTGGCCAGCTGGGTCTGGCTGGGCTCCTCTGGGGGCACTCCCATGCGACTGGCTGGGGCATGAA
GGCGGTGGGCATCCAACATCTCCAGGAGCAGGTCATAGAGGGGTACCACGTTCTTGCATTTCATGTTGTA
GAGATGCTCCATGCGTTTGTTACTCATATGCCGGATATGGGAAAGAATGAGAAGGAGCTGAGCTAGGCGG
CGATGCTGCTGCTGCAGAGTCAGGCCAGCTTTGGCCATCAGGTGGATCAAAGTGTCTGTGATCTTGTCCA
GGACACGGTGGATGTGGTCCTTCTCTTCCAGAGACTTCAAGGTGCTGGACAGAAACGTGTACACTCCGGA
ATTAAGCAAAATGATGGATTTGAGGCACACAAACTCTTCACCCTGCAGGTTCATCATGCGGAACCGACTT
GACGTAGCAAGCAACATGTCAAAGATCTCCACCATGCCTTCCACACATTTACCTTGATTCCTGTCCAGGA
GCAAGTTAGGAGCAAACAGGAGCTTCCCCGGGTGTTCCATGGAGCGCCAGACGAGACCAATCATCAGAAT
CTCCAGCCAGGC
