>Addgene plasmid #8353 | HA-FOXO3a TM-ER | addgene partial sequence | sequence record 17807 | 8353 with SV40pro-F
CTCCCGGGGAATTCGGCAGAGGCACCGGCTTCCCCGGCCCCGCTCTCTCCGCTCGAAGTGGAGCTGGACC
CGGAGTTCGAGCCCCAGAGCCGTCCGCGATCCTGTGCGTGGCCCCTGCAAAGGCCGGAGCTCCAAGCGAG
CCCTGCCAAGCCCTCGGGGGAGACGGCCGCTGACTCCATGATCCCCGAGGAGGAGGACGATGAAGACGAC
GAGGACGGCGGGGGACGGGCCGGCTCGGCCATGGCGATCGGCGGCGGCGGCGGGAGCGGCACGCTGGGCT
CCGGGCTGCTCCTTGAGGACTCGGCCCGGGTGCTGGCACCCGGAGGGCAAGACCCCGGGTCTGGGCCAGC
CACCGCGGCGGGCGGGCTGAGCGGGGGTACACAGGCGCTGCTGCAGCCTCAGCAACCGCTGCCACCGCCG
CAGCCGGGGGCGGCTGGGGGCTCCGGGCAGCCGAGGAA
