>Addgene plasmid #8353 | HA-FOXO3a TM-ER | addgene partial sequence | sequence record 17808 | 8353 with FOXOend (5' AATGAGGGAACTGGCAAGAG 3')
AGCGGAAAAGCCCCCCGGCGGCGGGCTGTCGCAATGGACAATAGCAACAAGTATACCAAGAGCCGTGGCC
GCGCAGCCAAGAAGAAGGCAGCCCTGCAGACAGCCCCCGAATCAGCTGACGACAGTCCCTCCCAGCTCTC
CAAGTGGCCTGGCAGCCCCACGTCACGCAGCAGTGATGAGCTGGATGCGTGGACGGACTTCCGTTCACGC
ACCAATGCTAACGCCAGCACAGTCAGTGGCCGCCTGTCGCCCATCATGGCAAGCACAGAGTTGGATGAAG
TCCAGGACGATGATGCGCCTCTCTCGCCCATGCTCTACAGCAGCTCAGCCAGCCTGTCACCTTCAGTAAG
CAAGCCGTGCACGGTGGAACTGCCACGGCTGACTGATATGGCAGGCACCATGAATCTGAATGATGGGCTG
ACTGAAAACCTCATGGACGACCTGCTGGATAACATCACGCTCCCGCCATCCCAGCCATCGCCCACTGGGG
GACTCATGCAGCGGAGCTCTAGCTTCCCGTATACCACCAAGGGCTCGGGCCTGGGCTCCCCAACCAGCTC
CTTTAACAGCACGGTGTTCGGACCTTCATCTCTGAACTCCCTACGCCAGTCTCCCATGCAGACCATCCAA
GAGAACAAGCCAGCTACCTTCTCTTCCATGTCACACTATGGTAACCAGACACTCCAGGACCTGCTCACTT
CGGACTCACTTAGCCACAGCGATGTCATGATGACACAGTCGGACCCCTTGATGTCTCA
