>Addgene plasmid #8353 | HA-FOXO3a TM-ER | addgene partial sequence | sequence record 17809 | SV40pro-F 5'-TATTTATGCAGAGGCCGAGG-3'
GAGAGGCTTTTTTGGAGGAGATCTAAGCTTGCCGCCACCATGTATGATGTTCCTGATTATGCTAGCCTCC
CGGGGAATTCGGCAGAGGCACCGGCTTCCCCGGCCCCGCTCTCTCCGCTCGAAGTGGAGCTGGACCCGGA
GTTCGAGCCCCAGAGCCGTCCGCGATCCTGTGCGTGGCCCCTGCAAAGGCCGGAGCTCCAAGCGAGCCCT
GCCAAGCCCTCGGGGGAGACGGCCGCTGACTCCATGATCCCCGAGGAGGAGGACGATGAAGACGACGAGG
ACGGCGGGGGACGGGCCGGCTCGGCCATGGCGATCGGCGGCGGCGGCGGGAGCGGCACGCTGGGCTCCGG
GCTGCTCCTTGAGGACTCGGCCCGGGTGCTGGCTCCCGGAGGGCAAGACCCCGGGTCTGGGCCAGC
